Addgene plasmid #55840: HcRed1-CytERM-N-17
Purpose: Localization: N1 Cloning Vector, Excitation: 588, Emission: 618
Depositing lab: Michael Davidson. Depositing organization: Florida State University, Tallahassee.
Backbone
  Vector backbone: HcRed1-N1
  Backbone size w/o insert (bp): 4750
  Vector type: Mammalian Expression
  Selectable markers: Neomycin (select with G418)
Growth in bacteria
  Bacterial resistance: Kanamycin, 50 μg/mL
  Growth temperature: 37°C
  Growth strain: DH5alpha
  Copy number: High Copy
Gene/Insert
  Gene/Insert name: CytERM (alt names: Cytochrome p450; NM_001171120.1)
  Promoter: CMV
  Tag / fusion protein: HcRed1 (C terminal on backbone)
  Cloning method: Unknown
  Sequencing primers: 5′ CMV-F; 3′ SV40pA-R
Terms and licenses: Academic/Nonprofit Terms; Industry Terms: Not Available to Industry
Depositor comments: Cytochrome p450 . Excitation = 588; Emission = 618
How to cite: HcRed1-CytERM-N-17 was a gift from Michael Davidson (Addgene plasmid # 55840 ; http://n2t.net/addgene:55840 ; RRID:Addgene_55840)
