[The description below was written by a language model from this plasmid's Addgene catalogue record and pLannotate feature annotations shown in this document.]
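Description:
HcRed1-CytERM-N-17 is a mammalian expression plasmid built on the HcRed1-N1 backbone, an N1-style fusion vector in which a targeting sequence is cloned upstream of the fluorescent protein so that HcRed1 sits at the C terminus of the fusion. The annotated sequence is about 4.8 kb. It replicates in E. coli at high copy from a ColE1/pUC-type origin and also carries an f1 phage origin. A single NeoR/KanR (Tn5 aminoglycoside phosphotransferase) gene does double duty. The bacterial bla promoter drives it for kanamycin selection, and the SV40 enhancer/early promoter, paired with an HSV TK polyadenylation signal, drives it for G418 selection of stably transfected mammalian cells. The short hits annotated as ble, bGH poly(A) and SV40 large T antigen are small fragments, most likely backbone remnants or incidental matches, not functional parts.

The expression cassette uses the human CMV immediate early enhancer and promoter and ends with the SV40 poly(A) signal. The insert, CytERM, is annotated as a short fragment (under 100 bp) of rabbit cytochrome P450 CYP2C1, flanked by remnants of the multiple cloning site and followed by the mammalian codon-optimized HcRed1 coding sequence. HcRed1 is a far-red variant of a Heteractis crispa chromoprotein, with recorded excitation at 588 nm and emission at 618 nm. The "17" in the name probably denotes the linker length between the two parts, though the record does not say so. The name CytERM and the microsomal P450 origin of the fragment suggest that it acts as an endoplasmic reticulum membrane anchor displaying the fluorescent protein on the cytoplasmic face. However, the catalogue's localization field lists only the generic cloning vector. The construct appears suited to far-red labelling of this compartment in transfected cells for fluorescence microscopy.
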