Features (pLannotate 1.2.2; 17 found; start..end, strand, type, name):
      1..304     +  enhancer       CMV enhancer: human cytomegalovirus immediate early enhancer
    305..508     +  promoter       CMV promoter: human cytomegalovirus (CMV) immediate early promoter
    531..554     +  misc_feature   MCS (fragment): multiple cloning site
    598..684     +  CDS            CYP2C1 (fragment): CP2C1_RABIT - Experimental evidence at protein level: Swiss-Prot protein existence level 1. Cytochromes P450 are a group of heme-thiolate monooxygenases. In liver microsomes, this enzyme is involved in an NADPH-dependent electron transport pathway. It oxidizes a variety of structurally unrelated compounds, including steroids, fatty acids, and xenobiotics. From Oryctolagus cuniculus (Rabbit).
    679..722     +  misc_feature   MCS (fragment): multiple cloning site
    736..1420    +  CDS            HcRed1 (fragment): far-red fluorescent variant of Heteractis crispa chromoprotein mammalian codon-optimized
   1438..1521    +  CDS            large T antigen (fragment): large T antigen from SV40 (simian virus 40)
   1544..1665    +  polyA_signal   SV40 poly(A) signal: SV40 polyadenylation signal
   1699..2127    -  rep_origin     f1 ori (sequence partly withheld): f1 bacteriophage origin of replication; arrow indicates direction of (+) strand synthesis
   2154..2258    +  promoter       AmpR promoter: bla
   2260..2617    +  promoter       SV40 promoter: SV40 enhancer and early promoter
   2652..3446    +  CDS            NeoR/KanR: aminoglycoside phosphotransferase from Tn5; aph(3')-II (or nptII); confers resistance to neomycin, kanamycin, and G418 (Geneticin®)
   3467..3619    +  CDS            ble (fragment): BLE_KLEPN - Experimental evidence at protein level: Swiss-Prot protein existence level 1. Binding protein with a strong affinity to the bleomycin family of antibiotics. Binds to CL990; an antimitotic-antibiotic compound. From Klebsiella pneumoniae.
   3678..3725    +  polyA_signal   HSV TK poly(A) signal: herpes simplex virus thymidine kinase polyadenylation signal (Cole and Stacy, 1985)
   3816..3832    -  polyA_signal   bGH poly(A) signal (fragment): bovine growth hormone polyadenylation signal
   4054..4642    +  rep_origin     ori: high-copy-number ColE1/pMB1/pBR322/pUC origin of replication
   4757..4816    +  enhancer       CMV enhancer (fragment): human cytomegalovirus immediate early enhancer
>Addgene plasmid #55840 | HcRed1-CytERM-N-17 | addgene full sequence | sequence record 221613 | Addgene NGS Result
CGTTACATAACTTACGGTAAATGGCCCGCCTGGCTGACCGCCCAACGACCCCCGCCCATTGACGTCAATA
ATGACGTATGTTCCCATAGTAACGCCAATAGGGACTTTCCATTGACGTCAATGGGTGGAGTATTTACGGT
AAACTGCCCACTTGGCAGTACATCAAGTGTATCATATGCCAAGTACGCCCCCTATTGACGTCAATGACGG
TAAATGGCCCGCCTGGCATTATGCCCAGTACATGACCTTATGGGACTTTCCTACTTGGCAGTACATCTAC
GTATTAGTCATCGCTATTACCATGGTGATGCGGTTTTGGCAGTACATCAATGGGCGTGGATAGCGGTTTG
ACTCACGGGGATTTCCAAGTCTCCACCCCATTGACGTCAATGGGAGTTTGTTTTGGCACCAAAATCAACG
GGACTTTCCAAAATGTCGTAACAACTCCGCCCCATTGACGCAAATGGGCGGTAGGCGTGTACGGTGGGAG
GTCTATATAAGCAGAGCTGGTTTAGTGAACCGTCAGATCCGCTAGCGCTACCGGACTCAGATCTGGTACC
CCTTGCAGCTTCCAGTTGTCAGGAAGAGAAGGCTCCCATGGATCCTGTGGTGGTGCTGGGGCTCTGTCTC
TCCTGTTTGCTTCTCCTTTCACTCTGGAAACAGAGCTATGGGGGAGGGAAGCTTCGAATTCTGCAGTCGA
CGGTACCGCGGGCCCGGGATCCACCGGTCGCCACCATGGTGAGCGGCCTGCTGAAGGAGAGTATGCGCAT
CAAGATGTACATGGAGGGCACCGTGAACGGCCACTACTTCAAGTGCGAGGGCGAGGGCGACGGCAACCCC
TTCGCCGGCACCCAGAGCATGAGAATCCACGTGACCGAGGGCGCCCCCCTGCCCTTCGCCTTCGACATCC
TGGCCCCCTGCTGCGAGTACGGCAGCAGGACCTTCGTGCACCACACCGCCGAGATCCCCGACTTCTTCAA
GCAGAGCTTCCCCGAGGGCTTCACCTGGGAGAGAACCACCACCTACGAGGACGGCGGCATCCTGACCGCC
CACCAGGACACCAGCCTGGAGGGCAACTGCCTGATCTACAAGGTGAAGGTGCACGGCACCAACTTCCCCG
CCGACGGCCCCGTGATGAAGAACAAGAGCGGCGGCTGGGAGCCCAGCACCGAGGTGGTGTACCCCGAGAA
CGGCGTGCTGTGCGGCCGGAACGTGATGGCCCTGAAGGTGGGCGACCGGCACCTGATCTGCCACCACTAC
ACCAGCTACCGGAGCAAGAAGGCCGTGCGCGCCCTGACCATGCCCGGCTTCCACTTCACCGACATCCGGC
TCCAGATGCTGCGGAAGAAGAAGGACGAGTACTTCGAGCTGTACGAGGCCAGCGTGGCCCGGTACAGCGA
CCTGCCCGAGAAGGCCAACTAAGCGGCCGCGACTCTAGATCATAATCAGCCATACCACATTTGTAGAGGT
TTTACTTGCTTTAAAAAACCTCCCACACCTCCCCCTGAACCTGAAACATAAAATGAATGCAATTGTTGTT
GTTAACTTGTTTATTGCAGCTTATAATGGTTACAAATAAAGCAATAGCATCACAAATTTCACAAATAAAG
CATTTTTTTCACTGCATTCTAGTTGTGGTTTGTCCAAACTCATCAATGTATCTTAAGGCGTAAATTGTAA
GCGTTAATATTTTGTTAAAATTCGCGTTAAATTTTTGTTAAATCAGCTCATTTTTTAACCAATAGGCCGA
AATCGGCAAAATCCCTTATAAATCAAAAGAATAGACCGAGATAGGGT
[37 nt withheld, positions 1798-1834]
AAAGAACGTGGACTCCAACGTCAAAGG
[49 nt withheld, positions 1862-1910]
T
[91 nt withheld, positions 1912-2002]
G
[124 nt withheld, positions 2004-2127]
CAGGTGGCACTTTTCGGGGAAATGTGCGCGGAACCCCTATTTGTTTATTTTTCTAAATACATTCAAATAT
GTATCCGCTCATGAGACAATAACCCTGATAAATGCTTCAATAATATTGAAAAAGGAAGAGTCCTGAGGCG
GAAAGAACCAGCTGTGGAATGTGTGTCAGTTAGGGTGTGGAAAGTCCCCAGGCTCCCCAGCAGGCAGAAG
TATGCAAAGCATGCATCTCAATTAGTCAGCAACCAGGTGTGGAAAGTCCCCAGGCTCCCCAGCAGGCAGA
AGTATGCAAAGCATGCATCTCAATTAGTCAGCAACCATAGTCCCGCCCCTAACTCCGCCCATCCCGCCCC
TAACTCCGCCCAGTTCCGCCCATTCTCCGCCCCATGGCTGACTAATTTTTTTTATTTATGCAGAGGCCGA
GGCCGCCTCGGCCTCTGAGCTATTCCAGAAGTAGTGAGGAGGCTTTTTTGGAGGCCTAGGCTTTTGCAAA
GATCGATCAAGAGACAGGATGAGGATCGTTTCGCATGATTGAACAAGATGGATTGCACGCAGGTTCTCCG
GCCGCTTGGGTGGAGAGGCTATTCGGCTATGACTGGGCACAACAGACAATCGGCTGCTCTGATGCCGCCG
TGTTCCGGCTGTCAGCGCAGGGGCGCCCGGTTCTTTTTGTCAAGACCGACCTGTCCGGTGCCCTGAATGA
ACTGCAAGACGAGGCAGCGCGGCTATCGTGGCTGGCCACGACGGGCGTTCCTTGCGCAGCTGTGCTCGAC
GTTGTCACTGAAGCGGGAAGGGACTGGCTGCTATTGGGCGAAGTGCCGGGGCAGGATCTCCTGTCATCTC
ACCTTGCTCCTGCCGAGAAAGTATCCATCATGGCTGATGCAATGCGGCGGCTGCATACGCTTGATCCGGC
TACCTGCCCATTCGACCACCAAGCGAAACATCGCATCGAGCGAGCACGTACTCGGATGGAAGCCGGTCTT
GTCGATCAGGATGATCTGGACGAAGAGCATCAGGGGCTCGCGCCAGCCGAACTGTTCGCCAGGCTCAAGG
CGAGCATGCCCGACGGCGAGGATCTCGTCGTGACCCATGGCGATGCCTGCTTGCCGAATATCATGGTGGA
AAATGGCCGCTTTTCTGGATTCATCGACTGTGGCCGGCTGGGTGTGGCGGACCGCTATCAGGACATAGCG
TTGGCTACCCGTGATATTGCTGAAGAGCTTGGCGGCGAATGGGCTGACCGCTTCCTCGTGCTTTACGGTA
TCGCCGCTCCCGATTCGCAGCGCATCGCCTTCTATCGCCTTCTTGACGAGTTCTTCTGAGCGGGACTCTG
GGGTTCGAAATGACCGACCAAGCGACGCCCAACCTGCCATCACGAGATTTCGATTCCACCGCCGCCTTCT
ATGAAAGGTTGGGCTTCGGAATCGTTTTCCGGGACGCCGGCTGGATGATCCTCCAGCGCGGGGATCTCAT
GCTGGAGTTCTTCGCCCACCCTAGGGGGAGGCTAACTGAAACACGGAAGGAGACAATACCGGAAGGAACC
CGCGCTATGACGGCAATAAAAAGACAGAATAAAACGCACGGTGTTGGGTCGTTTGTTCATAAACGCGGGG
TTCGGTCCCAGGGCTGGCACTCTGTCGATACCCCACCGAGACCCCATTGGGGCCAATACGCCCGCGTTTC
TTCCTTTTCCCCACCCCACCCCCCAAGTTCGGGTGAAGGCCCAGGGCTCGCAGCCAACGTCGGGGCGGCA
GGCCCTGCCATAGCCTCAGGTTACTCATATATACTTTAGATTGATTTAAAACTTCATTTTTAATTTAAAA
GGATCTAGGTGAAGATCCTTTTTGATAATCTCATGACCAAAATCCCTTAACGTGAGTTTTCGTTCCACTG
AGCGTCAGACCCCGTAGAAAAGATCAAAGGATCTTCTTGAGATCCTTTTTTTCTGCGCGTAATCTGCTGC
TTGCAAACAAAAAAACCACCGCTACCAGCGGTGGTTTGTTTGCCGGATCAAGAGCTACCAACTCTTTTTC
CGAAGGTAACTGGCTTCAGCAGAGCGCAGATACCAAATACTGTTCTTCTAGTGTAGCCGTAGTTAGGCCA
CCACTTCAAGAACTCTGTAGCACCGCCTACATACCTCGCTCTGCTAATCCTGTTACCAGTGGCTGCTGCC
AGTGGCGATAAGTCGTGTCTTACCGGGTTGGACTCAAGACGATAGTTACCGGATAAGGCGCAGCGGTCGG
GCTGAACGGGGGGTTCGTGCACACAGCCCAGCTTGGAGCGAACGACCTACACCGAACTGAGATACCTACA
GCGTGAGCTATGAGAAAGCGCCACGCTTCCCGAAGGGAGAAAGGCGGACAGGTATCCGGTAAGCGGCAGG
GTCGGAACAGGAGAGCGCACGAGGGAGCTTCCAGGGGGAAACGCCTGGTATCTTTATAGTCCTGTCGGGT
TTCGCCACCTCTGACTTGAGCGTCGATTTTTGTGATGCTCGTCAGGGGGGCGGAGCCTATGGAAAAACGC
CAGCAACGCGGCCTTTTTACGGTTCCTGGCCTTTTGCTGGCCTTTTGCTCACATGTTCTTTCCTGCGTTA
TCCCCTGATTCTGTGGATAACCGTATTACCGCCATGCATTAGTTATTAATAGTAATCAATTACGGGGTCA
TTAGTTCATAGCCCATATATGGAGTTCCG
