>Addgene plasmid #55840 | HcRed1-CytERM-N-17 | depositor partial sequence | sequence record 86749 | insert sequence
CGTGTACGGTGGGAGGTCTATATAAGCAGAGCTGGTTTAGTGAACCGTCAGATCCGCTAGCGCTACCGGA
CTCAGATCTGGTACCCTTGCAGCTTCCAGTTGTCAGGAAGAGAAGGCTCCCATGGATCCTGTGGTGGTGC
TGGGGCTCTGTCTCTCCTGTTTGCTTCTCCTTTCACTCTGGAAACAGAGCTATGGGGGAGGGAAGCTTCG
AATTCTGCAGTCGACGGTACCGCGGGCCCGGGATCCACCGGTCGCCACCATGGTGAGCGGCCTGCTGAAG
GAGAGTATGCGCATCAAGATGTACATGGAGGGCACCGTGAACGGCCACTACTTCAAGTGCGAGGGCGAGG
GCGACGGCAACCCCTTCGCCGGCACCCAGAGCATGAGAATCCACGTGACCGAGGGCGCCCCCCTGCCCTT
CGCCTTCGACATCCTGGCCCCCTGCTGCGAGTACGGCAGCAGGACCTTCGTGCACCACACCGCCGAGATC
CCCGACTTCTTCAAGCAGAGCTTCCCCGAGGGCTTCACCTGGGAGAGAACCACCACCTACGAGGACGGCG
GCATCCTGACCGCCCACCAGGACACCAGCCTGGAGGGCAACTGCCTGATCTACAAGGTGAAGGTGCACGG
CACCAACTTCCCCGCCGACGGCCCCGTGATGAAGAACAAGAGCGGCGGCTGGGAGCCCAGCACCGAGGTG
GTGTACCCCGAGAACGGCGTGCTGTGCGGCCGGAACGTGATGGCCCTGAAGGTGGGCGACCGGCACCTGA
TCTGCCACCACTACACCAGCTACCGGAGCAAGAAGGCCGTGCGCGCCCTGACCATGCCCGGCTTCCACTT
CACCGACATCCGGCTCCAGATGCTGCGGAAGAAGAAGGACGAGTACTTCGAGCTGTACGAGGCCAGCGTG
GCCCGGTACAGCGACCTGCCCGAGAAGGCCAACTAAGCGGCCGCGACTCTAGATCATAATCAGCCATACC
ACATTTGTAGAGGTTTTACTTGCTTTAAAAAACCTCCCACACCTCCCCCTGAACCTGAAACATAAATGAA
TGCAATTGTTGTTGT
